Addgene plasmid #209741: pAB228r3
Purpose: ColA BBa_B0014 tetAp SD8 Lum1PylRS-[PylHRS*] T3Te-T7Te DHFR
Depositing lab: Ahmed Badran. Depositing organization: Scripps California (The Scripps Research Institute). Publication: Efficient genetic code expansion without host genome modifications. Costello A, Peterson AA, Lanster DL, Li Z, Carver GD, Badran AH. Nat Biotechnol. 2024 Sep 11. doi: 10.1038/s41587-024-02385-y. PubMed 39261591.
Backbone
  Vector backbone: pAB228
  Backbone manufacturer: self
  Backbone size w/o insert (bp): 1666
  Vector type: Bacterial Expression
Growth in bacteria
  Bacterial resistance: Trimethoprim, 50 μg/mL
  Growth temperature: 37°C
  Growth strain: DH5alpha
  Copy number: Unknown
Gene/Insert
  Gene/Insert name: Mlum1RS
  Species: Synthetic
  Insert size (bp): 828
Terms and licenses: Academic/Nonprofit Terms; Industry Terms: Not Available to Industry
Depositor comments: Please visit https://doi.org/10.1101/2024.05.15.594368 for bioRxiv preprint.
How to cite: pAB228r3 was a gift from Ahmed Badran (Addgene plasmid # 209741 ; http://n2t.net/addgene:209741 ; RRID:Addgene_209741)
