[The description below was written by a language model from this plasmid's Addgene catalogue record and pLannotate feature annotations shown in this document.]
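Description:
pAB228r3 is a compact bacterial expression plasmid of about 2.5 kb, built on the self-made pAB228 backbone. It expresses a pyrrolysyl-tRNA synthetase variant in E. coli as part of a genetic code expansion toolkit. It replicates from the ColA origin, which is compatible with several other common origins, so the plasmid can be maintained alongside companion plasmids in the same cell. The recorded copy number is unknown. Selection is by trimethoprim, with resistance provided by a type I dihydrofolate reductase gene (dhfrI) encoded on the reverse strand.

The payload is an 828 bp synthetic insert named Mlum1RS, which the purpose line describes as Lum1PylRS carrying a "PylHRS*" variant designation. The record does not explain what that designation means or which substrate the enzyme accepts. According to the depositor's layout, an upstream BBa_B0014 terminator insulates the cassette. Transcription then starts from the tetA promoter, and translation initiates at a designed Shine-Dalgarno element (SD8). The cassette is closed by tandem T3Te and T7Te early terminators, which separate it from the oppositely oriented DHFR marker.

The feature table matches this arrangement, showing the tetR/tetA promoter region, the terminators and dhfrI. The synthetase coding sequence itself was not recognised by the annotation software and lies in the unannotated span between the promoter and the T3Te terminator. The 18 bp "RSF1010 oriV" fragment falls within that span and is most likely a spurious match rather than a functional origin. No tetR gene is annotated, so repression or induction of the tetA promoter would depend on TetR supplied from elsewhere. No cognate tRNA is annotated either, so it would presumably also have to be provided separately.
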