Features (pLannotate 1.2.2; 7 found; start..end, strand, type, name):
      1..636     -  rep_origin     ColA ori: Plasmids containing the ColA origin of replication can be propagated in E. coli cells that contain additional plasmids with compatible origins.
    659..686     +  terminator     T7Te terminator: phage T7 early transcription terminator
    788..843     +  promoter       tetR/tetA promoters: tetR; overlapping promoters for bacterial tetR and tetA
    995..1012    +  rep_origin     RSF1010 oriV (fragment): replication origin of the broad-host-range plasmid RSF1010; requires the RSF1010 RepA/B/C proteins for replication (Scholz et al., 1989)
   1756..1785    +  terminator     T3Te terminator: phage T3 early transcription terminator
   1786..1813    -  terminator     T7Te terminator: phage T7 early transcription terminator
   1845..2315    -  CDS            dhfrI: DYR1_ECOLX - Experimental evidence at protein level: Swiss-Prot protein existence level 1. Key enzyme in folate metabolism. Catalyzes an essential reaction for de novo glycine and purine synthesis, and for DNA precursor synthesis (By similarity). From Escherichia coli.
>Addgene plasmid #209741 | pAB228r3 | addgene full sequence | sequence record 446696 | Addgene NGS Result
AAACGTCCTAGAAGATGCCAGGAGGATACTTAGCAGAGAGACAATAAGGCCGGAGCGAAGCCGTTTTTCC
ATAGGCTCCGCCCCCCTGACGAACATCACGAAATCTGACGCTCAAATCAGTGGTGGCGAAACCCGACAGG
ACTATAAAGATACCAGGCGTTTCCCCCTGATGGCTCCCTCTTGCGCTCTCCTGTTCCCGTCCTGCGGCGT
CCGTGTTGTGGTGGAGGCTTTACCCAAATCACCACGTCCCGTTCCGTGTAGACAGTTCGCTCCAAGCTGG
GCTGTGTGCAAGAACCCCCCGTTCAGCCCGACTGCTGCGCCTTATCCGGTAACTATCATCTTGAGTCCAA
CCCGGAAAGACACGACAAAACGCCACTGGCAGCAGCCATTGGTAACTGAGAATTAGTGGATTTAGATATC
GAGAGTCTTGAAGTGGTGGCCTAACAGAGGCTACACTGAAAGGACAGTATTTGGTATCTGCGCTCCACTA
AAGCCAGTTACCAGGTTAAGCAGTTCCCCAACTGACTTAACCTTCGATCAAACCGCCTCCCCAGGCGGTT
TTTTCGTTTACAGAGCAGGAGATTACGACGATCGTAAAAGGATCTCAAGAAGATCATTTACGGATTCCCG
ACACCAAAGAGGACATCCGGTTCACACTGGCTCACCTTCGGGTGGGCCTTTCTGCGTTTATATACTAGAG
AGAGAATATAAAAAGCCAGATTATTAATCCGGCTTTTTTATTATTTAGACTTAGGGACCCTGCGGCCGCC
ATTAATTCCTAATTTTTGTTGACACTCTATCATTGATAGAGTTATTTTACCACTCCCTATCAGTGATAGA
GAAAAGTGAAATGAATAGACCTGCAGGTGCAGTAAGGAGGAAAAAAAAATGGATACCCGTTTGACCCCGG
CGCAGGCGCAGCGTATTCGTGAAATGGGTGGTACCGTTGATCCGTCTTTGGCGTTCTCTTCTGAAGCGGA
ACGTGAATCTGCGTTCCAGCGTATTTCTGCGGATTTGCAGGGTGCGAACTTGGCGAAAATTCGTCGTTGT
GCGGAAGCGCCGGAACGTCATCCGATTGGTTCTTTGGAAAACACCTTGGCGTGTGCGTTGGCGGCGAAAG
GTTTCATTGAAGTTAAAACCCCGATGATGATTCCGGCGGATGGTTTGGTTAAAATGGGTATTGATGAATC
TCATCCGTTGTGGAACCAGGTTTTCTGGGTTGGTCCGAAAAAAGCGTTGCGTCCGATGTTGGCGCCGAAC
ATTTTCTTCTTGGGTCGTCATTTGCGTCGTTCTGTTCCGGCGCCGTTGTTGTTGTTCGAAATTGGTCCGT
GTTTCCGTAAAGAATCTCGTGGTTCTAACCATTTGGAAGAATTCACCATGTTGAACTTGTTCGAATTGGC
GCCGCAGGCGGATGCGACCGAACGTTTGAAAGAACATATTGCGACCGTTATGAACGCGGTTGGTTTGCCG
TACGAATTGGTTGTTGAAGGTTCTGAAGTTTTCGGTACCACCATTGATGTTGAAGTTGATGGTGTTGAAT
TGGCGTCTGGTGCGGTTGGTCCGTTGCCGATGGATAAACCGCATGGTATTACCGAACCGTGGGCGGGTGT
TGGTTTCGGTTTGGAACGTATTGCGTTGATGCGTACCAAAGAACAGAACATTAAAAAAGTTGGTCGTTCT
TTGGTTTACGTTAACGGTGCGCGTATTGATATTTAAACTTAATTAACGGCACTCCTCAGCTGTAACCAAC
TCACTGGCTCACCTTCACGGGTGAGCCTTTCTTCGCGCAGAAAGGCCCACCCGAAGGTGAGCCAGTGTGA
TTACATTTATGCCCATGGCGTTTAACCTTTCTGCCAAATCTGGTAAGAGTAGTTAATGTTAGACGCGAAA
TCCTGGGTGAAAACCGGACGGAAGTTAGACGGAATTTCCGGGAAGTAAACATCACCTTCCGGTTCAATAT
CAATGGTAGAAATATGCAAGGTATCAACCTGATCAATCAAAGATTTGTAAATTTCACCACCACCAGAAAC
AATAACATGATCGGTAATTTTTTTCAAGTTGGTCAACGCATCTTTAATAGACGGGAAAATCAAAACGTTT
TCGTTATCAGAGGTGAAAGAAGAACGGGTAACAACCGCGTATTTACGGTTCGGCAACGCACCCATAGAAC
CGAAGGTTTTACGACCAACCAACAACCACTGGTTGTAGGTAATCGCTTTGAACAACAACTGTTCACCTTT
CGCAGACCACGGAATATCCGGACCGTTACCAATAACACCGTTTTTAGAAATCGCAACCATCAAAGACAAT
TTCATAATTCTTCCTCAGAGGTTAACATTTTATTAGTAAGCATGCTCGTTTTGTCACCCGCTGATGCTTA
CCGTTAATTAATATAATCACTTGTATTAAATAGACTTTCTCTAAAAATACAAGACACTCTGTTATTACAA
ATCGTGCGTGCCGTCTATCCTGCTTGCAAGGCCAAATAGGCCGT
